>Addgene plasmid #18420 | T4 Lysozyme P86T | addgene partial sequence | sequence record 24206 | 3primeUP
GCTANGAAAAAGCCCGCCTCATTAGGCGGGCTCAGATCTGCTCATGNTTTGACAGCTTATCATCGATAAG
CTTCGGCAATAAATTCTTGATATGTTTTCATATGTTTCCTTTAAATATTTTAATTAGTAATTGTCTATTC
AAGTAATTGTGAATATACTATCACAATTCCAAGAGAAAGTAAACAGCTTTATAGATTTTTATACGCGTCC
CAAGTGCCAGTTCTAAACGTTGTAATGACTCGTTTTGCGCGATTAGGTGTTTGATTATACCATCTACTTT
TAGCTAAGTTAACTGCTGCTTCATCCCAGCGTTTTTGTTGAAGCATACGTAAAGAGTTAGTAAATCCTGC
CACACCGGTTTCTCCCATTTGGAAAACCATATTAATCAATGCACAGCGACGAACCGCATCAAGAGAATCA
TAAACAGTTTTTAATTTAGCATTTCTCAGAATTCCGCGAACAGCAGCATCAACATCCTGATTAAAGAGTT
TTTCAGCCTCATCTTTTGTAATTACACCATTGCAATTACGCCCAATAGCTTTATCTAATTCAGATTTAGC
AGCATTAAGTGATGGACTTTTTGTAAGCAAATGACCGATGCCAATAGTGTAATAGCCTTCTGTGTCTTTA
TAGATTTTAAGTCTAAGACCTTCATCTATACGTAACATTTCAAATATATTCATAATACCTCCTAAGCATC
GATGGATCCTGTTTCCTGTGTGAAATTGTTATCCGCTCACAATTCCACACATTATACGAGCCGATGATTA
ATTGTCACAGGGGGATGGGGAGTAGCTGATCCGTTCCTGGTGAATTGTATCGCTCCATCCACCATAACG
