[The description below was written by a language model from this plasmid's Addgene catalogue record.]
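Description:
T4 Lysozyme P86T is a bacterial expression plasmid built on the pHS1403 backbone (about 5 kb without insert) and carrying the bacteriophage T4 lysozyme gene, the product of phage gene e, with a single amino-acid substitution replacing proline 86 with threonine. It is maintained in E. coli as a high-copy plasmid under ampicillin selection. The record does not include a feature table, so the origin of replication, the promoter driving expression, and any other regulatory elements of pHS1403 are not stated. No fusion tags or reporters are listed.

The insert of roughly 600 bp was placed in the backbone by restriction cloning between a BamHI site at the 5′ end and a HindIII site at the 3′ end, and both sites remain intact, so the cassette can be excised or exchanged. According to the depositor's notes, the BamHI site lies 27 bp from the start codon and the HindIII site 115 bp from the stop codon. The cloned fragment therefore includes short flanking untranslated stretches in addition to the lysozyme coding sequence.

T4 lysozyme is a small muramidase that degrades bacterial cell-wall peptidoglycan, and it has long served as a model protein for studying how point mutations affect folding, stability and structure. The record does not state a specific purpose. A single-site proline replacement in a bacterial expression vector is consistent with producing the variant protein in E. coli for comparison with the wild-type enzyme.
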