Addgene plasmid #18420: T4 Lysozyme P86T
Depositing lab: Brian Matthews. Depositing organization: University of Oregon.
Backbone
  Vector backbone: pHS1403
  Backbone size w/o insert (bp): 5000
  Vector type: Bacterial Expression
Growth in bacteria
  Bacterial resistance: Ampicillin, 100 μg/mL
  Growth temperature: 37°C
  Growth strain: DH5alpha
  Copy number: High Copy
Gene/Insert
  Gene/Insert name: T4 Lysozyme
  Species: Bacteriophage T4
  Insert size (bp): 600
  Mutation: P86T
  GenBank ID: NP_049736
  Entrez Gene: e (a.k.a. T4p123)
  Cloning method: Restriction Enzyme; 5′ cloning site BamHI (not destroyed); 3′ cloning site HindIII (not destroyed)
  Sequencing primers: 5′ na; 3′ GGCGTATCACGAGGCCC
Terms and licenses: Academic/Nonprofit Terms; Industry Terms: Not Available to Industry
Depositor comments: The BamHI site is 27 bp from the ATG and the HindIII site is 115 bp from the stop.
How to cite: T4 Lysozyme P86T was a gift from Brian Matthews (Addgene plasmid # 18420 ; http://n2t.net/addgene:18420 ; RRID:Addgene_18420)
